>Addgene plasmid #160633 | pEGB3 alpha1 P35S:PhiC31 integrase-RDF:T35S (GB2893) | addgene full sequence | sequence record 321965 | Addgene NGS Result
ACCTAAGAGAAAAGAGCGTTTATTAGAATAATCGGATATTTAAAAGGGCGTGAAAAGGTTTATCCGTTCG
TCCATTTGTATGTGCATGCCAACCACAGGGTTCCCCTCGGGATCAAAGTACTTTGATCCAACCCCTCCGC
TGCTATAGTGCAGTCGGCTTCTGACGTTCAGTGCAGCCGTCATCTGAAAACGACATGTCGCACAAGTCCT
AAGTTACGCGACAGGCTGCCGCCCTGCCCTTTTCCTGGCGTTTTCTTGTCGCGTGTTTTAGTCGCATAAA
GTAGAATACTTGCGACTAGAACCGGAGACATTACGCCATGAACAAGAGCGCCGCCGCTGGCCTGCTGGGC
TATGCCCGCGTCAGCACCGACGACCAGGACTTGACCAACCAACGGGCCGAACTGCACGCGGCCGGCTGCA
CCAAGCTGTTTTCCGAGAAGATCACCGGCACCAGGCGCGACCGCCCGGAGCTGGCCAGGATGCTTGACCA
CCTACGCCCTGGCGACGTTGTGACAGTGACCAGGCTAGACCGCCTGGCCCGCAGCACCCGCGACCTACTG
GACATTGCCGAGCGCATCCAGGAGGCCGGCGCGGGCCTGCGTAGCCTGGCAGAGCCGTGGGCCGACACCA
CCACGCCGGCCGGCCGCATGGTGTTGACCGTGTTCGCCGGCATTGCCGAGTTCGAGCGTTCCCTAATCAT
CGACCGCACCCGGAGCGGGCGCGAGGCCGCCAAGGCCCGAGGCGTGAAGTTTGGCCCCCGCCCTACCCTC
ACCCCGGCACAGATCGCGCACGCCCGCGAGCTGATCGACCAGGAAGGCCGCACCGTGAAAGAGGCGGCTG
CACTGCTTGGCGTGCATCGCTCGACCCTGTACCGCGCACTTGAGCGCAGCGAGGAAGTGACGCCCACCGA
GGCCAGGCGGCGCGGTGCCTTCCGTGAGGACGCATTGACCGAGGCCGACGCCCTGGCGGCCGCCGAGAAT
GAACGCCAAGAGGAACAAGCATGAAACCGCACCAGGACGGCCAGGACGAACCGTTTTTCATTACCGAAGA
GATCGAGGCGGAGATGATCGCGGCCGGGTACGTGTTCGAGCCGCCCGCGCACCTCTCAACCGTGCGGCTG
CATGAAATCCTGGCCGGTTTGTCTGATGCCAAGCTGGCGGCCTGGCCGGCCAGCTTGGCCGCTGAAGAAA
CCGAGCGCCGCCGTCTAAAAAGGTGATGTGTATTTGAGTAAAACAGCTTGCGTCATGCGGTCGCTGCGTA
TATGATGCGATGAGTAAATAAACAAATACGCAAGGGGAACGCATGAAGGTTATCGCTGTACTTAACCAGA
AAGGCGGGTCAGGCAAGACGACCATCGCAACCCATCTAGCCCGCGCCCTGCAACTCGCCGGGGCCGATGT
TCTGTTAGTCGATTCCGATCCCCAGGGCAGTGCCCGCGATTGGGCGGCCGTGCGGGAAGATCAACCGCTA
ACCGTTGTCGGCATCGACCGCCCGACGATTGACCGCGACGTGAAGGCCATCGGCCGGCGCGACTTCGTAG
TGATCGACGGAGCGCCCCAGGCGGCGGACTTGGCTGTGTCCGCGATCAAGGCAGCCGACTTCGTGCTGAT
TCCGGTGCAGCCAAGCCCTTACGACATATGGGCCACCGCCGACCTGGTGGAGCTGGTTAAGCAGCGCATT
GAGGTCACGGATGGAAGGCTACAAGCGGCCTTTGTCGTGTCGCGGGCGATCAAAGGCACGCGCATCGGCG
GTGAGGTTGCCGAGGCGCTGGCCGGGTACGAGCTGCCCATTCTTGAGTCCCGTATCACGCAGCGCGTGAG
CTACCCAGGCACTGCCGCCGCCGGCACAACCGTTCTTGAATCAGAACCCGAGGGCGACGCTGCCCGCGAG
GTCCAGGCGCTGGCCGCTGAAATTAAATCAAAACTCATTTGAGTTAATGAGGTAAAGAGAAAATGAGCAA
AAGCACAAACACGCTAAGTGCCGGCCGTCCGAGCGCACGCAGCAGCAAGGCTGCAACGTTGGCCAGCCTG
GCAGACACGCCAGCCATGAAGCGGGTCAACTTTCAGTTGCCGGCGGAGGATCACACCAAGCTGAAGATGT
ACGCGGTACGCCAAGGCAAGACCATTACCGAGCTGCTATCTGAATACATCGCGCAGCTACCAGAGTAAAT
GAGCAAATGAATAAATGAGTAGATGAATTTTAGCGGCTAAAGGAGGCGGCATGGAAAATCAAGAACAACC
AGGCACCGACGCCGTGGAATGCCCCATGTGTGGAGGAACGGGCGGTTGGCCAGGCGTAAGCGGCTGGGTT
GCCTGCCGGCCCTGCAATGGCACTGGAACCCCCAAGCCCGAGGAATCGGCGTGAGCGGTCGCAAACCATC
CGGCCCGGTACAAATCGGCGCGGCGCTGGGTGATGACCTGGTGGAGAAGTTGAAGGCCGCGCAGGCCGCC
CAGCGGCAACGCATCGAGGCAGAAGCACGCCCCGGTGAATCGTGGCAAGCGGCCGCTGATCGAATCCGCA
AAGAATCCCGGCAACCGCCGGCAGCCGGTGCGCCGTCGATTAGGAAGCCGCCCAAGGGCGACGAGCAACC
AGATTTTTTCGTTCCGATGCTCTATGACGTGGGCACCCGCGATAGTCGCAGCATCATGGACGTGGCCGTT
TTCCGTCTGTCGAAGCGTGACCGACGAGCTGGCGAGGTGATCCGCTACGAGCTTCCAGACGGGCACGTAG
AGGTTTCCGCAGGGCCGGCCGGCATGGCCAGTGTGTGGGATTACGACCTGGTACTGATGGCGGTTTCCCA
TCTAACCGAATCCATGAACCGATACCGGGAAGGGAAGGGAGACAAGCCCGGCCGCGTGTTCCGTCCACAC
GTTGCGGACGTACTCAAGTTCTGCCGGCGAGCCGATGGCGGAAAGCAGAAAGACGACCTGGTAGAAACCT
GCATTCGGTTAAACACCACGCACGTTGCCATGCAGCGTACGAAGAAGGCCAAGAACGGCCGCCTGGTGAC
GGTATCCGAGGGTGAAGCCTTGATTAGCCGCTACAAGATCGTAAAGAGCGAAACCGGGCGGCCGGAGTAC
ATCGAGATCGAGCTAGCTGATTGGATGTACCGCGAGATCACAGAAGGCAAGAACCCGGACGTGCTGACGG
TTCACCCCGATTACTTTTTGATCGATCCCGGCATCGGCCGTTTTCTCTACCGCCTGGCACGCCGCGCCGC
AGGCAAGGCAGAAGCCAGATGGTTGTTCAAGACGATCTACGAACGCAGTGGCAGCGCCGGAGAGTTCAAG
AAGTTCTGTTTCACCGTGCGCAAGCTGATCGGGTCAAATGACCTGCCGGAGTACGATTTGAAGGAGGAGG
CGGGGCAGGCTGGCCCGATCCTAGTCATGCGCTACCGCAACCTGATCGAGGGCGAAGCATCCGCCGGTTC
CTAATGTACGGAGCAGATGCTAGGGCAAATTGCCCTAGCAGGGGAAAAAGGTCGAAAAGGACTCTTTCCT
GTGGATAGCACGTACATTGGGAACCCAAAGCCGTACATTGGGAACCGGAACCCGTACATTGGGAACCCAA
AGCCGTACATTGGGAACCGGTCACACATGTAAGTGACTGATATAAAAGAGAAAAAAGGCGATTTTTCCGC
CTAAAACTCTTTAAAACTTATTAAAACTCTTAAAACCCGCCTGGCCTGTGCATAACTGTCTGGCCAGCGC
ACAGCCGAAGAGCTGCAAAAAGCGCCTACCCTTCGGTCGCTGCGCTCCCTACGCCCCGCCGCTTCGCGTC
GGCCTATCGCGGCCGCTGGCCGCTCAAAAATGGCTGGCCTACGGCCAGGCAATCTACCAGGGCGCGGACA
AGCCGCGCCGTCGCCACTCGACCGCCGGCGCCCACATCAAGGCACCCTGCCTCGCGCGTTTCGGTGATGA
CGGTGAAAACCTCTGACACATGCAGCTCCCGGTGACGGTCACAGCTTGTCTGTAAGCGGATGCCGGGAGC
AGACAAGCCCGTCAGGGCGCGTCAGCGGGTGTTGGCGGGTGTCGGGGCGCAGCCATGACCCAGTCACGTA
GCGATAGCGGAGTGTATACTGGCTTAACTATGCGGCATCAGAGCAGATTGTACTGAGAGTGCACCATATG
CGGTGTGAAATACCGCACAGATGCGTAAGGAGAAAATACCGCATCAGGCGCTCTTCCGCTTCCTCGCTCA
CTGACTCGCTGCGCTCGGTCGTTCGGCTGCGGCGAGCGGTATCAGCTCACTCAAAGGCGGTAATACGGTT
ATCCACAGAATCAGGGGATAACGCAGGAAAGAACATGTGAGCAAAAGGCCAGCAAAAGGCCAGGAACCGT
AAAAAGGCCGCGTTGCTGGCGTTTTTCCATAGGCTCCGCCCCCCTGACGAGCATCACAAAAATCGACGCT
CAAGTCAGAGGTGGCGAAACCCGACAGGACTATAAAGATACCAGGCGTTTCCCCCTGGAAGCTCCCTCGT
GCGCTCTCCTGTTCCGACCCTGCCGCTTACCGGATACCTGTCCGCCTTTCTCCCTTCGGGAAGCGTGGCG
CTTTCTCATAGCTCACGCTGTAGGTATCTCAGTTCGGTGTAGGTCGTTCGCTCCAAGCTGGGCTGTGTGC
ACGAACCCCCCGTTCAGCCCGACCGCTGCGCCTTATCCGGTAACTATCGTCTTGAGTCCAACCCGGTAAG
ACACGACTTATCGCCACTGGCAGCAGCCACTGGTAACAGGATTAGCAGAGCGAGGTATGTAGGCGGTGCT
ACAGAGTTCTTGAAGTGGTGGCCTAACTACGGCTACACTAGAAGGACAGTATTTGGTATCTGCGCTCTGC
TGAAGCCAGTTACCTTCGGAAAAAGAGTTGGTAGCTCTTGATCCGGCAAACAAACCACCGCTGGTAGCGG
TGGTTTTTTTGTTTGCAAGCAGCAGATTACGCGCAGAAAAAAAGGATCTCCAGAAGATCCTTTGATCTTT
TCTACGGGGTCTGACGCTCAGTGGAACGAAAACTCACGTTAAGGGATTTTGGTCATGCATTCTAGGTGAT
TAGAAAAACTCATCGAGCATCAAATGAAACTGCAATTTATTCATATCAGGATTATCAATACCATATTTTT
GAAAAAGCCGTTTCTGTAATGAAGGAGAAAACTCACCGAGGCAGTTCCATAGGATGGCAAGATCCTGGTA
TCGGTCTGCGATTCCGACTCGTCCAACATCAATACAACCTATTAATTTCCCCTCGTCAAAAATAAGGTTA
TCAAGTGAGAAATCACCATGAGTGACGACTGAATCCGGTGAGAATGGCAAAAGTTTATGCATTTCTTTCC
AGACTTGTTCAACAGGCCAGCCATTACGCTCGTCATCAAAATCACTCGCATCAACCAAACCGTTATTCAT
TCGTGATTGCGCCTGAGCGAGTCGAAATACGCGATCGCTGTTAAAAGGACAATTACAAACAGGAATCGAA
TGCAACCGGCGCAGGAACACTGCCAGCGCATCAACAATATTTTCACCTGAATCAGGATATTCTTCTAATA
CCTGGAATGCTGTTTTCCCTGGGATCGCAGTGGTGAGTAACCATGCATCATCAGGAGTACGGATAAAATG
CTTGATGGTCGGAAGAGGCATAAATTCCGTCAGCCAGTTTAGTCTGACCATCTCATCTGTAACATCATTG
GCAACGCTACCTTTGCCATGTTTCAGAAACAACTCTGGCGCATCGGGCTTCCCATACAATCGGTAGATTG
TCGCACCTGATTGCCCGACATTATCGCGAGCCCATTTATACCCATATAAATCAGCATCCATGTTGGAATT
TAATCGCGGCCTTGAGCAAGACGTTTCCCGTTGAATATGGCTCATAACAGAACTTATTATTTCCTTCCTC
TTTTCTACAGTATTTAAAGATACCCCAAGAAGCTAATTATAACAAGACGAACTCCAATTCACTGTTCCTT
GCATTCTAAAACCTTAAATACCAGAAAACAGCTTTTTCAAAGTTGTTTTCAAAGTTGGCGTATAACATAG
TATCGACGGAGCCGATTTTGAAACCGCGGTGATCACAGGCAGCAACGCTCTGTCATCGTTACAATCAACA
TGCTACCCTCCGCGAGATCATCCGTGTTTCAAACCCGGCAGCTTAGTTGCCGTTCTTCCGAATAGCATCG
GTAACATGAGCAAAGTCTGCCGCCTTACAACGGCTCTCCCGCTGACGCCGTCCCGGACTGATGGGCTGCC
TGTATCGAGTGGTGATTTTGTGCCGAGCTGCCGGTCGGGGAGCTGTTGGCTGGCTGGTGGCAGGATATAT
TGTGGTGTAAACATAACGAATTCGTCTCAGGAGACTAGAGCCAAGCTGATCTCCTTTGCCCCGGAGATCA
CCATGGACGACTTTCTCTATCTCTACGATCTAGGAAGAAAGTTCGACGGAGAAGGTGACGATACCATGTT
CACCACCGATAATGAGAAGATTAGCCTCTTCAATTTCAGAAAGAATGCTGACCCACAGATGGTTAGAGAG
GCCTACGCGGCAGGTCTGATCAAGACGATCTACCCGAGTAATAATCTCCAGGAGATCAAATACCTTCCCA
AGAAGGTTAAAGATGCAGTCAAAAGATTCAGGACTAACTGCATCAAGAACACAGAGAAAGATATATTTCT
CAAGATCAGAAGTACTATTCCAGTATGGACGATTCAAGGCTTGCTTCATAAACCAAGGCAAGTAATAGAG
ATTGGAGTCTCTAAGAAAGTAGTTCCTACTGAATCAAAGGCCATGGAGTCAAAAATTCAGATCGAGGATC
TAACAGAACTCGCCGTGAAGACTGGCGAACAGTTCATACAGAGTCTTTTACGACTCAATGACAAGAAGAA
AATCTTCGTCAACATGGTGGAGCACGACACTCTCGTCTACTCCAAGAATATCAAAGATACAGTCTCAGAA
GACCAAAGGGCTATTGAGACTTTTCAACAAAGGGTAATATCGGGAAACCTCCTCGGATTCCATTGCCCAG
CTATCTGTCACTTCATCAAAAGGACAGTAGAAAAGGAAGGTGGCACCTACAAATGCCATCATTGCGATAA
AGGAAAGGCTATCGTTCAAGATGCCCCTGCCGACAGTGGTCCCAAAGATGGACCCCCACCCACGAGGAGC
ATCGTGGAAAAAGAAGACGTTCCAACCACGTCTTCAAAGCAAGTGGATTGATGTGATATCTCCACTGACG
TAAGGGATGACGCACAATCCCACTATCCTTCGCAAGACCCTTCCTCTATATAAGGAAGTTCATTTCATTT
GGAGAGGACTCCGGTATTTTTACAACAATTACCACAACAAAACAAACAACAAACAACATTACAATTTACT
ATTCTAGTCGAAATGGACACGTATGCCGGCGCTTATGATAGACAATCAAGAGAAAGAGAGAACTCTTCTG
CCGCCTCTCCAGCTACACAGAGATCTGCCAACGAGGATAAAGCTGCTGATTTACAAAGAGAGGTAGAGAG
AGATGGGGGTAGGTTTAGATTTGTGGGTCATTTCTCTGAGGCTCCTGGTACATCAGCCTTTGGTACTGCT
GAACGGCCTGAATTTGAAAGAATATTAAATGAGTGTCGGGCCGGTCGACTAAATATGATAATAGTTTATG
ATGTATCTAGGTTCAGTAGACTCAAAGTTATGGATGCAATTCCGATCGTGAGCGAGCTACTTGCACTCGG
TGTTACTATCGTAAGTACACAAGAAGGTGTATTCAGGCAGGGTAATGTGATGGACCTTATACACCTTATT
ATGCGACTCGACGCTAGCCATAAAGAGTCATCACTGAAGAGTGCTAAAATCTTGGACACCAAGAACCTGC
AAAGGGAGCTTGGAGGCTATGTAGGAGGAAAAGCTCCGTATGGTTTCGAACTCGTGAGTGAGACAAAAGA
GATTACCAGAAATGGTAGGATGGTGAACGTGGTTATTAATAAGCTAGCTCATAGCACAACCCCTCTCACA
GGGCCTTTTGAGTTCGAACCTGACGTTATTAGATGGTGGTGGAGAGAGATCAAAACTCACAAACATCTTC
CATTTAAGCCAGGTAGCCAGGCTGCTATCCACCCTGGATCTATCACTGGGCTTTGTAAAAGGATGGATGC
TGACGCAGTGCCAACTCGAGGGGAAACAATCGGTAAGAAGACTGCATCTTCCGCTTGGGATCCCGCTACA
GTTATGAGAATCCTTCGGGATCCGCGTATTGCTGGATTCGCCGCAGAAGTCATTTATAAGAAAAAACCTG
ATGGTACTCCTACTACAAAAATCGAAGGTTATAGGATCCAAAGGGATCCTATTACTTTGCGTCCAGTTGA
ATTAGACTGTGGACCGATCATCGAACCTGCCGAGTGGTACGAGTTGCAGGCCTGGCTTGATGGTAGAGGG
CGTGGAAAGGGTTTATCTCGGGGACAGGCAATTTTGTCAGCAATGGATAAGCTTTATTGTGAGTGTGGGG
CTGTTATGACATCAAAACGTGGAGAAGAGTCAATCAAGGATTCTTACAGGTGCAGACGTCGTAAAGTGGT
GGACCCTTCTGCTCCAGGACAGCATGAGGGTACATGCAACGTTTCTATGGCTGCTCTTGATAAATTTGTG
GCCGAACGTATTTTCAACAAGATTAGACACGCTGAAGGGGATGAGGAAACTTTAGCTCTTCTTTGGGAGG
CTGCCCGGCGTTTTGGTAAGCTAACAGAGGCACCAGAAAAAAGTGGCGAAAGAGCTAATTTGGTAGCCGA
AAGAGCAGACGCCTTGAATGCATTGGAAGAACTTTACGAAGATAGGGCTGCCGGAGCATATGATGGACCA
GTTGGTCGGAAGCATTTCAGGAAGCAACAAGCTGCACTAACTTTGAGACAGCAAGGCGCAGAGGAGCGAC
TCGCAGAGCTTGAGGCCGCCGAGGCCCCAAAGCTTCCACTCGATCAATGGTTTCCTGAGGATGCCGACGC
TGATCCTACAGGTCCAAAGAGCTGGTGGGGAAGAGCTAGCGTAGACGATAAGAGAGTGTTTGTGGGTCTA
TTTGTTGACAAGATTGTAGTTACTAAGTCCACTACGGGTCGAGGACAGGGCACTCCCATCGAAAAGAGAG
CCAGTATTACCTGGGCAAAGCCTCCAACCGATGATGATGAAGACGATGCACAAGATGGTACCGAGGATGT
GGCAGCAGGTTCGACTTCTAGATCTGGTACTGCTAAGAGATCTATTTGGGCTGGTGATGAAGATAATAAG
CCTAAGAAGAGAGAAACTTATGCTGATGATACTGTTGGTAGATTTCATTCTGGTTATTCTGAAACTAATG
AAAGAGGTAAGGTTGTTCCTGTTGCTCTTGATAAGTGGAGAATTTCTACTGGTGAACAATCTGTTGCTGA
TGCTGTTGCTCAACTTTTTGGTGGTACTCCTGTTGAAAATGAAGAATCTACTTCTGAAAATTTTATTGAT
GTTTTTACTGATAGACCTAAGGTTCCTGTTATTATTGAAGCTGATGGTATTCATTGGGATATGAAGCTTT
GGCTTAATGGTAAGCTTAAGCATCATTGTGATGGTTTTGATTTTGTTTCTCATGCTGATGAAGAAATGAT
TGGTCAACCTTGTGGTTGTCCTAAGCTTTTTGATGAAAGAAAGGCTGCTGCTAAGGAATATGATGCTCCT
AATCCTGCTATTACTGTTACTTTTACTCTTGCTGATGATCCTGAACTTGGTAGATTTAAGTTTCAAACTG
GTTCTTGGACTCTTTTTAAGGTTCTTCATGAAGCTGAAGATGATGTTGAAAGAGTTGGTAAGGGTGGTGC
TGTTCTTGCTAATCTTGAACTTGAACTTGTTGAATATACTCCTAAGAGAGGTCCTATGAGAAATAAGCTT
GTTTCTTATTATAAGCCTACTATTACTGTTCTTAAGTCTTATAATGATGCTATTGCTGATCCAAAAAAAA
AGAGGAAGGTGTAGGCTTCGGCCATGCTAGAGTCCGCAAAAATCACCAGTCTCTCTCTACAAATCTATCT
CTCTCTATTTTTCTCCAGAATAATGTGTGAGTAGTTCCCAGATAAGGGAATTAGGGTTCTTATAGGGTTT
CGCTCATGTGTTGAGCATATAAGAAACCCTTAGTATGTATTTGTATTTGTAAAATACTTCTATCAATAAA
ATTTCTAATTCCTAAAACCAAAATCCAGTGACCTCGCTGTCATGAGACGAATTCTGACAGGATATATTGG
CGGGTAA
Features (pLannotate 1.2.2; 15 found; start..end, strand, type, name):
    342..743     +  CDS            Y4CG_SINFN (fragment): Protein inferred from homology: Swiss-Prot protein existence level 3. From Sinorhizobium fredii (strain NBRC 101917 / NGR234).
   1303..1932    +  CDS            pVS1 StaA: stability protein from the Pseudomonas plasmid pVS1 (Heeb et al., 2000)
   2361..3434    +  CDS            pVS1 RepA: replication protein from the Pseudomonas plasmid pVS1 (Heeb et al., 2000)
   3500..3694    +  rep_origin     pVS1 oriV: origin of replication for the Pseudomonas plasmid pVS1 (Heeb et al., 2000)
   3897..3936    +  CDS            rop (fragment): Rop protein, which maintains plasmids at low copy number; rop
   4038..4178    +  misc_feature   bom: basis of mobility region from pBR322
   4364..4950    -  rep_origin     ori: high-copy-number ColE1/pMB1/pBR322/pUC origin of replication
   5040..5855    -  CDS            KanR: aminoglycoside phosphotransferase; aph(3')-Ia; confers resistance to kanamycin in bacteria or G418 (Geneticin®) in eukaryotes
   6288..6312    +  misc_feature   LB T-DNA repeat: left border repeat from nopaline C58 T-DNA
   6945..7289    +  promoter       CaMV 35S promoter: strong constitutive promoter from cauliflower mosaic virus
   7242..7288    +  promoter       minimal CaMV 35S promoter: minimal 35S promoter from cauliflower mosaic virus
   7321..7346    +  misc_feature   TMV Ω (fragment): translational enhancer from the tobacco mosaic virus 5'-leader sequence (Gallie et al., 1988)
   9202..9930    +  CDS            3: RDF_BPPHC - Also known as rdf From Streptomyces phage phiC31 (Bacteriophage phi-C31).
  10020..10179   +  polyA_signal   CaMV poly(A) signal (fragment): cauliflower mosaic virus polyadenylation signal
  10205..2       +  misc_feature   RB T-DNA repeat (across the origin): right border repeat from nopaline C58 T-DNA
