[The description below was written by a language model from this plasmid's Addgene catalogue record and pLannotate feature annotations shown in this document.]
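Description:
pEGB3 alpha1 P35S:PhiC31 integrase-RDF:T35S (GB2893) is a GoldenBraid alpha-level binary vector for plant expression, built on the pDGB3_alpha1 backbone, which derives from pCambia1302. The sequenced plasmid is about 10.2 kb. It carries a high-copy ColE1/pMB1-type origin with the pBR322 bom region for propagation in E. coli. The pVS1 replicon (oriV, RepA and the StaA stability protein) allows maintenance in Agrobacterium. Bacterial selection is by kanamycin through an aph(3')-Ia gene located outside the T-DNA. Nopaline-type left and right border repeats flank the payload, so the cassette can be delivered into plant cells by Agrobacterium-mediated transfer. No plant selectable marker is annotated within the borders.

The payload is a single transcriptional unit of roughly 3.85 kb. A CaMV 35S promoter, followed by a fragment of the TMV omega translational leader, drives a synthetic open reading frame in which the phage PhiC31 serine integrase is fused at its C-terminus to its recombination directionality factor (RDF). The unit ends with the CaMV 35S polyadenylation signal. The automated annotation picks up only the RDF portion of the coding sequence. The unannotated stretch upstream of it is where the integrase part would lie according to the catalogue description. Internal BsaI and BsmBI sites were removed to domesticate the sequence for GoldenBraid assembly, and the unit can be released with BsmBI for combination into higher-order multigene constructs.

PhiC31 integrase alone recombines attP and attB sites. With the RDF it catalyses the reverse reaction between attL and attR. Constitutive expression of this fusion therefore provides the reset function in the depositors' phage-integrase-based memory switch for plant synthetic biology.
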