Addgene plasmid #160633: pEGB3 alpha1 P35S:PhiC31 integrase-RDF:T35S (GB2893)
Purpose: TU for the constitutive expression of the PhiC31 integrase, C-terminally fused with its reversion factor (RDF)
Depositing lab: Diego Orzaez. Depositing organization: Agencia Estatal Consejo Superior de Investigaciones Científicas, M.P. Publication: A memory switch for plant synthetic biology based on the phage varphiC31 integration system. Bernabe-Orts JM, Quijano-Rubio A, Vazquez-Vilar M, Mancheno-Bonillo J, Moles-Casas V, Selma S, Gianoglio S, Granell A, Orzaez D. Nucleic Acids Res. 2020 Apr 6;48(6):3379-3394. doi: 10.1093/nar/gkaa104. PubMed 32083668.
Backbone
  Vector backbone: pDGB3_alpha1
  Backbone manufacturer: self-made; derived from pCambia1302 generated at the Cambia Institute
  Vector type: Plant Expression, Synthetic Biology
Growth in bacteria
  Bacterial resistance: Kanamycin, 50 μg/mL
  Growth temperature: 37°C
  Growth strain: DH5alpha
  Copy number: High Copy
Gene/Insert
  Gene/Insert name: PhiC31-RDF
  Species: Synthetic
  Insert size (bp): 3850
  Mutation: BsaI and BsmBI sites removed
  Promoter: 35S
  Cloning method: Restriction Enzyme; 5′ cloning site BsaI (destroyed during cloning); 3′ cloning site BsaI (destroyed during cloning)
  Sequencing primers: 5′ GGTGGCAGGATATATTGTGG
Terms and licenses: Academic/Nonprofit Terms; Industry Terms: Not Available to Industry
Depositor comments: Compatible with GoldenBraid; insert can be released with BsmBI
How to cite: pEGB3 alpha1 P35S:PhiC31 integrase-RDF:T35S (GB2893) was a gift from Diego Orzaez (Addgene plasmid # 160633 ; http://n2t.net/addgene:160633 ; RRID:Addgene_160633)
